Addgene plasmid #247157: pEf1a-goldDn29-dCas9-P2A-GFP
Purpose: Mammalian expression of a human codon optimized engineered goldDn29 recombinase fused to dCas9 and gRNA expression casette for targeting attH1 with H1-g3
Depositing lab: Patrick Hsu. Publication: Site-specific DNA insertion into the human genome with engineered recombinases. Fanton A, Bartie LJ, Martins JQ, Tran VQ, Goudy L, Kernick C, Durrant MG, Wei J, Armour-Garb Z, Pawluk A, Konermann S, Marson A, Gilbert LA, Roth TL, Hsu PD. Nat Biotechnol. 2025 Nov 6. doi: 10.1038/s41587-025-02895-3. PubMed 41199024.
Backbone
  Vector backbone: pCB212
  Vector type: Mammalian Expression
  Selectable markers: GFP
Growth in bacteria
  Bacterial resistance: Ampicillin, 100 μg/mL
  Growth temperature: 37°C
  Growth strain: DH5alpha
  Copy number: High Copy
Gene/Insert
  Gene/Insert name: goldDn29-dCas9-P2A-GFP
  gRNA/shRNA sequence: AGTGTGTATTCTGCTGTTGT
  Species: H. sapiens (human), Synthetic
  Mutation: M6I/E70G/A224P/G227V/Q332K/N341K/L393P/D503N
  Promoter: Ef1a
  Tag / fusion protein: SV40 NLS (N terminal on insert); SV40 NLS (C terminal on insert)
  Cloning method: Gibson Cloning
Terms and licenses: Academic/Nonprofit Terms; Industry Terms: Not Available to Industry
Depositor comments: Please visit https://doi.org/10.1101/2024.11.01.621560 for bioRxiv preprint.
How to cite: pEf1a-goldDn29-dCas9-P2A-GFP was a gift from Patrick Hsu (Addgene plasmid # 247157 ; http://n2t.net/addgene:247157 ; RRID:Addgene_247157)
