[The description below was written by a language model from this plasmid's Addgene catalogue record and pLannotate feature annotations shown in this document.]
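Description:
pEf1a-goldDn29-dCas9-P2A-GFP is a mammalian expression plasmid of about 10.3 kb built on the pCB212 backbone. It is propagated in E. coli through a high-copy ColE1/pUC-type origin and selected with ampicillin via the bla gene and its native promoter. There is no mammalian drug-resistance marker; GFP fluorescence is the only means of identifying or sorting transfected cells.

The main cassette is driven by the strong constitutive human EF-1α promoter and ends in an SV40 polyadenylation signal. It encodes goldDn29, a human codon-optimized, engineered variant of the Dn29 recombinase carrying eight substitutions (M6I, E70G, A224P, G227V, Q332K, N341K, L393P, D503N), fused to catalytically dead Streptococcus pyogenes Cas9 and flanked by SV40 nuclear localization signals at both termini. The automated annotation does not label the recombinase, but the unannotated stretch between the promoter and the Cas9 coding region is consistent with its position at the N-terminal end of the fusion. A P2A self-cleaving peptide links the fusion to EGFP, so the reporter is produced as a separate protein from the same transcript.

On the opposite strand, a human U6 Pol III promoter drives a guide RNA with the S. pyogenes scaffold; the record identifies the spacer as H1-g3, which targets the attH1 site in the human genome. The apparent design is that dCas9 binds near attH1 without cutting and so brings the tethered recombinase to that site. The construct is associated with work on site-specific DNA insertion into the human genome using engineered recombinases. Short annotated fragments (RSF ori, small t antigen, MCS) appear to be incidental matches or backbone remnants.
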