Features (pLannotate 1.2.2; 12 found; start..end, strand, type, name):
    638..1226    +  rep_origin     ori: high-copy-number ColE1/pMB1/pBR322/pUC origin of replication
   1359..1434    -  misc_RNA       gRNA scaffold: guide RNA scaffold for the Streptococcus pyogenes CRISPR/Cas9 system
   1463..1703    -  promoter       U6 promoter: RNA polymerase III promoter for human U6 snRNA
   1713..1775    +  rep_origin     RSF ori (fragment): Plasmids containing the RSF 1030 origin of replication can be propagated in E. coli cells that contain additional plasmids with compatible origins.
   1784..1809    +  CDS            small t antigen (fragment): SV40 (simian virus 40) small t antigen
   1816..2994    +  promoter       EF-1α promoter: strong constitutive promoter for human elongation factor EF-1α
   4744..8844    +  CDS            Cas9: Cas9 (Csn1) endonuclease from the Streptococcus pyogenes Type II CRISPR/Cas system generates RNA-guided double strand breaks in DNA
   8938..9654    +  CDS            EGFP: the original enhanced GFP (Yang et al., 1996) mammalian codon-optimized
   9655..9679    +  misc_feature   MCS (fragment): pBluescript multiple cloning site
   9686..9807    +  polyA_signal   SV40 poly(A) signal: SV40 polyadenylation signal
   9839..9943    +  promoter       AmpR promoter: bla
   9944..467     +  CDS            AmpR (across the origin): β-lactamase; bla; confers resistance to ampicillin, carbenicillin, and related antibiotics
>Addgene plasmid #247157 | pEf1a-goldDn29-dCas9-P2A-GFP | addgene full sequence | sequence record 491683 | Addgene NGS Result
CGGCCAACTTACTTCTGACAACGATCGGAGGACCGAAGGAGCTAACCGCTTTTTTGCACAACATGGGGGA
TCATGTAACTCGCCTTGATCGTTGGGAACCGGAGCTGAATGAAGCCATACCAAACGACGAGCGTGACACC
ACGATGCCTGTAGCAATGGCAACAACGTTGCGCAAACTATTAACTGGCGAACTACTTACTCTAGCTTCCC
GGCAACAATTAATAGACTGGATGGAGGCGGATAAAGTTGCAGGACCACTTCTGCGCTCGGCCCTTCCGGC
TGGCTGGTTTATTGCTGATAAATCTGGAGCCGGTGAGCGTGGGTCTCGCGGTATCATTGCAGCACTGGGG
CCAGATGGTAAGCCCTCCCGTATCGTAGTTATCTACACGACGGGGAGTCAGGCAACTATGGATGAACGAA
ATAGACAGATCGCTGAGATAGGTGCCTCACTGATTAAGCATTGGTAACTGTCAGACCAAGTTTACTCATA
TATACTTTAGATTGATTTAAAACTTCATTTTTAATTTAAAAGGATCTAGGTGAAGATCCTTTTTGATAAT
CTCATGACCAAAATCCCTTAACGTGAGTTTTCGTTCCACTGAGCGTCAGACCCCGTAGAAAAGATCAAAG
GATCTTCTTGAGATCCTTTTTTTCTGCGCGTAATCTGCTGCTTGCAAACAAAAAAACCACCGCTACCAGC
GGTGGTTTGTTTGCCGGATCAAGAGCTACCAACTCTTTTTCCGAAGGTAACTGGCTTCAGCAGAGCGCAG
ATACCAAATACTGTTCTTCTAGTGTAGCCGTAGTTAGGCCACCACTTCAAGAACTCTGTAGCACCGCCTA
CATACCTCGCTCTGCTAATCCTGTTACCAGTGGCTGCTGCCAGTGGCGATAAGTCGTGTCTTACCGGGTT
GGACTCAAGACGATAGTTACCGGATAAGGCGCAGCGGTCGGGCTGAACGGGGGGTTCGTGCACACAGCCC
AGCTTGGAGCGAACGACCTACACCGAACTGAGATACCTACAGCGTGAGCTATGAGAAAGCGCCACGCTTC
CCGAAGGGAGAAAGGCGGACAGGTATCCGGTAAGCGGCAGGGTCGGAACAGGAGAGCGCACGAGGGAGCT
TCCAGGGGGAAACGCCTGGTATCTTTATAGTCCTGTCGGGTTTCGCCACCTCTGACTTGAGCGTCGATTT
TTGTGATGCTCGTCAGGGGGGCGGAGCCTATGGAAAAACGCCAGCAACGCGGCCTTTTTACGGTTCCTGG
CCTTTTGCTGGCCTTTTGCTCACATGTTCTTTCCTGCGTTATCCCCTGATTCTGTGGATAACCGTATTAC
CGCCTTTGCGCATCAGAATTCAAAAAAAGCACCGACTCGGTGCCACTTTTTCAAGTTGATAACGGACTAG
CCTTATTTTAACTTGCTATTTCTAGCTCTAAAACACAACAGCAGAATACACACTGGTGTTTCGTCCTTTC
CACAAGATATATAAAGCCAAGAAATCGAAATACTTTCAAGTTACGGTAAGCATATGATAGTCCATTTTAA
AACATAATTTTAAAACTGCAAACTACCCAAGAAATTATTACTTTCTACGTCACGTATTTTGTACTAATAT
CTTTGTGTTTACAGTCAAATTAATTCCAATTATCTCTCTAACAGCCTTGTATCGTATATGCAAATATGAA
GGAATCATGGGAAATAGGCCCTCGCTAGCTGAAGTGAGCTGATACCGCTCGCCGCAGCCGAACGACCGAG
CGCAGCGAGTCAGTGAGCGAGGAAGGGAAGAGCGGACCTTCTAGGTCTTGAAAGGAGTGGGAATTGGCTC
CGGTGCCCGTCAGTGGGCAGAGCGCACATCGCCCACAGTCCCCGAGAAGTTGGGGGGAGGGGTCGGCAAT
TGAACCGGTGCCTAGAGAAGGTGGCGCGGGGTAAACTGGGAAAGTGATGTCGTGTACTGGCTCCGCCTTT
TTCCCGAGGGTGGGGGAGAACCGTATATAAGTGCAGTAGTCGCCGTGAACGTTCTTTTTCGCAACGGGTT
TGCCGCCAGAACACAGGTAAGTGCCGTGTGTGGTTCCCGCGGGCCTGGCCTCTTTACGGGTTATGGCCCT
TGCGTGCCTTGAATTACTTCCACCTGGCTGCAGTACGTGATTCTTGATCCCGAGCTTCGGGTTGGAAGTG
GGTGGGAGAGTTCGAGGCCTTGCGCTTAAGGAGCCCCTTCGCCTCGTGCTTGAGTTGAGGCCTGGCCTGG
GCGCTGGGGCCGCCGCGTGCGAATCTGGTGGCACCTTCGCGCCTGTCTCGCTGCTTTCGATAAGTCTCTA
GCCATTTAAAATTTTTGATGACCTGCTGCGACGCTTTTTTTCTGGCAAGATAGTCTTGTAAATGCGGGCC
AAGATCTGCACACTGGTATTTCGGTTTTTGGGGCCGCGGGCGGCGACGGGGCCCGTGCGTCCCAGCGCAC
ATGTTCGGCGAGGCGGGGCCTGCGAGCGCGGCCACCGAGAATCGGACGGGGGTAGTCTCAAGCTGGCCGG
CCTGCTCTGGTGCCTGGCCTCGCGCCGCCGTGTATCGCCCCGCCCTGGGCGGCAAGGCTGGCCCGGTCGG
CACCAGTTGCGTGAGCGGAAAGATGGCCGCTTCCCGGCCCTGCTGCAGGGAGCTCAAAATGGAGGACGCG
GCGCTCGGGAGAGCGGGCGGGTGAGTCACCCACACAAAGGAAAAGGGCCTTTCCGTCCTCAGCCGTCGCT
TCATGTGACTCCACGGAGTACCGGGCGCCGTCCAGGCACCTCGATTAGTTCTCGAGCTTTTGGAGTACGT
CGTCTTTAGGTTGGGGGGAGGGGTTTTATGCGATGGAGTTTCCCCACACTGAGTGGGTGGAGACTGAAGT
TAGGCCAGCTTGGCACTTGATGTAATTCTCCTTGGAATTTGCCCTTTTTGAGTTTGGATCTTGGTTCATT
CTCAAGCCTCAGACAGTGGTTCAAAGTTTTTTTCTTCCATTTCAGGTGTCGTGACGTACGGCCACCATGG
AACGGGTGCTCATACACCTTAGAAAGTCCAGAGCCGATCTGGAAGCTGAGGCCAGGGGCGAGGGCGAAAC
CCTGGCTAAACATAGAAACATCCTGCTGAAGCTGGCCAAAGAAAGAAATCTGAACATCGTGAAGATCAGA
GAGGAAGTGGGCATCAGCGGCGAGTCTCTGATCCACAGACCTGAGATGCTGGAGACACTGAAGGGGGTGG
AAGAGGGACTGTACGACGCTGTGCTGTGCATGGACATCGACAGACTGGGCAGAGGCAATACCAAGGAGCA
GGGCATTATCCTGGAGGCCTTCAAGAATAGCAACACCAAGATCATCACCCCTCTGAAAACATACGACCTG
AACAACGAGTTCGACGAGGAATACGCCGAGTTTGGCGCCTTCATGGCCAGGCGGGAATTCAAGTTTATCA
CCAGAAGACTGCAGCGGGGCAGAGTGGCCACAGTTGAGGAGGGAAATTACATCGCTCCAAGACCACCTTA
CGGCTACATCATCGAGAAAAACAACAAGGAGCGGTACCTGATTCCTCACCCTGAGCAGGCCCCTATCGTG
AAGATGATCTTTGACTGGTACACCCACGACGATCCTAACGTGCGGATGGGCGCCAGCAAGATCGCCAACG
AGCTGAACAAGTTCTGCAAGAGCCCTACAGGCATCCCCTGGAAGGTCTCCACCGTGTTGTCTATCTTGAA
GAATGCCGTGTACGCCGGCAGAATCCAGTGGCGGAAGAAGGAGGAAAAAAAATCTATCACACCAGGCAAA
AAAAAGGATGTCCGGATGCGGCCCAAGGAACAATGGATCGACGTGGAGGGCAAGCACGAACCTCTGGTGT
CCATGGAAACCTACCTGAAGGCCCAAGAGATCCTGGAGCGGAAGTACCACGTGCCCTATCAGATCCAGAA
CGGCATCACTAACCCCCTGGCCGGACTGGTCAAGTGCGGGATTTGTGGTAGCAGCATGGTGTATAGACCT
TACACCCACAAGCGCCACCCCCACCTGATCTGCTACAAAAGATACTGTACCAACAAGTCTAGCAGATTCG
AGTACGTGGAAAGCAAAATTATCCAAGGCCTGCACCAGCTGCTGGCACAGTACAAGGCCGATTGGTTCAA
ACATCAGAGACCCAAGGTGAACGACGACAGCGTGGACCTGAGACAGAAAGCCCCCCACCGGCTGGAGAAG
GAACTGAATGACCTGTACAAGCAGAAGGACAACCTGCACAATCTGCTGGAGAAGGGCGTGTACAGCATCG
ATACATTCCTGGAAAGAAGCAACATCCTGGCTGAACGCATCGATGATACCAAGAAGGCCATCCACGACGC
CGAGAAGGCTCTGGCCGAGGAGGTGCAGCGGAACAAAGTGAAGAAGGATATCATCCCCACAGTCGAGAAC
GTGCTTGAACTGTACTACAAGACCCAGGACCCTGCCAAGAAGAACAACCTGCTGAAGAGCGTGCTGGACT
ACGCTGTTTACAGAAAAGAAAAGCACCAGAGAAACGATGACTTCACCTTGGTGCTTTATCCTAAGCTGCC
TCAGATCAACAGCGGACCTAAGAAAAAGAGGAAGGTGTCTGGTAGCGAGACACCCGGTACCAGTGAAAGC
GCCACGCCAGAAAGCAGTGGGAGTGAGACTCCGGGTACATCTGAATCAGCGACACCGGAATCAAGTGGCG
GCAGCAGCGGCGGCAGCAGCAGCCCCAAGAAGAAGAGAAAGGTGGAGGCCAGCGACAAGAAGTACAGCAT
CGGCCTGGCCATCGGCACCAACTCTGTGGGCTGGGCCGTGATCACCGACGAGTACAAGGTGCCCAGCAAG
AAATTCAAGGTGCTGGGCAACACCGACCGGCACAGCATCAAGAAGAACCTGATCGGAGCCCTGCTGTTCG
ACAGCGGCGAAACAGCCGAGGCCACCCGGCTGAAGAGAACCGCCAGAAGAAGATACACCAGACGGAAGAA
CCGGATCTGCTATCTGCAAGAGATCTTCAGCAACGAGATGGCCAAGGTGGACGACAGCTTCTTCCACAGA
CTGGAAGAGTCCTTCCTGGTGGAAGAGGATAAGAAGCACGAGCGGCACCCCATCTTCGGCAACATCGTGG
ACGAGGTGGCCTACCACGAGAAGTACCCCACCATCTACCACCTGAGAAAGAAACTGGTGGACAGCACCGA
CAAGGCCGACCTGCGGCTGATCTATCTGGCCCTGGCCCACATGATCAAGTTCCGGGGCCACTTCCTGATC
GAGGGCGACCTGAACCCCGACAACAGCGACGTGGACAAGCTGTTCATCCAGCTGGTGCAGACCTACAACC
AGCTGTTCGAGGAAAACCCCATCAACGCCAGCGGCGTGGACGCCAAGGCCATCCTGTCTGCCAGACTGAG
CAAGAGCAGACGGCTGGAAAATCTGATCGCCCAGCTGCCCGGCGAGAAGAAGAATGGCCTGTTCGGCAAC
CTGATTGCCCTGAGCCTGGGCCTGACCCCCAACTTCAAGAGCAACTTCGACCTGGCCGAGGATGCCAAAC
TGCAGCTGAGCAAGGACACCTACGACGACGACCTGGACAACCTGCTGGCCCAGATCGGCGACCAGTACGC
CGACCTGTTTCTGGCCGCCAAGAACCTGTCCGACGCCATCCTGCTGAGCGACATCCTGAGAGTGAACACC
GAGATCACCAAGGCCCCCCTGAGCGCCTCTATGATCAAGAGATACGACGAGCACCACCAGGACCTGACCC
TGCTGAAAGCTCTCGTGCGGCAGCAGCTGCCTGAGAAGTACAAAGAGATTTTCTTCGACCAGAGCAAGAA
CGGCTACGCCGGCTACATTGACGGCGGAGCCAGCCAGGAAGAGTTCTACAAGTTCATCAAGCCCATCCTG
GAAAAGATGGACGGCACCGAGGAACTGCTCGTGAAGCTGAACAGAGAGGACCTGCTGCGGAAGCAGCGGA
CCTTCGACAACGGCAGCATCCCCCACCAGATCCACCTGGGAGAGCTGCACGCCATTCTGCGGCGGCAGGA
AGATTTTTACCCATTCCTGAAGGACAACCGGGAAAAGATCGAGAAGATCCTGACCTTCCGCATCCCCTAC
TACGTGGGCCCTCTGGCCAGGGGAAACAGCAGATTCGCCTGGATGACCAGAAAGAGCGAGGAAACCATCA
CCCCCTGGAACTTCGAGGAAGTGGTGGACAAGGGCGCTTCCGCCCAGAGCTTCATCGAGCGGATGACCAA
CTTCGATAAGAACCTGCCCAACGAGAAGGTGCTGCCCAAGCACAGCCTGCTGTACGAGTACTTCACCGTG
TATAACGAGCTGACCAAAGTGAAATACGTGACCGAGGGAATGAGAAAGCCCGCCTTCCTGAGCGGCGAGC
AGAAAAAGGCCATCGTGGACCTGCTGTTCAAGACCAACCGGAAAGTGACCGTGAAGCAGCTGAAAGAGGA
CTACTTCAAGAAAATCGAGTGCTTCGACTCCGTGGAAATCTCCGGCGTGGAAGATCGGTTCAACGCCTCC
CTGGGCACATACCACGATCTGCTGAAAATTATCAAGGACAAGGACTTCCTGGACAATGAGGAAAACGAGG
ACATTCTGGAAGATATCGTGCTGACCCTGACACTGTTTGAGGACAGAGAGATGATCGAGGAACGGCTGAA
AACCTATGCCCACCTGTTCGACGACAAAGTGATGAAGCAGCTGAAGCGGCGGAGATACACCGGCTGGGGC
AGGCTGAGCCGGAAGCTGATCAACGGCATCCGGGACAAGCAGTCCGGCAAGACAATCCTGGATTTCCTGA
AGTCCGACGGCTTCGCCAACAGAAACTTCATGCAGCTGATCCACGACGACAGCCTGACCTTTAAAGAGGA
CATCCAGAAAGCCCAGGTGTCCGGCCAGGGCGATAGCCTGCACGAGCACATTGCCAATCTGGCCGGCAGC
CCCGCCATTAAGAAGGGCATCCTGCAGACAGTGAAGGTGGTGGACGAGCTCGTGAAAGTGATGGGCCGGC
ACAAGCCCGAGAACATCGTGATCGAAATGGCCAGAGAGAACCAGACCACCCAGAAGGGACAGAAGAACAG
CCGCGAGAGAATGAAGCGGATCGAAGAGGGCATCAAAGAGCTGGGCAGCCAGATCCTGAAAGAACACCCC
GTGGAAAACACCCAGCTGCAGAACGAGAAGCTGTACCTGTACTACCTGCAGAATGGGCGGGATATGTACG
TGGACCAGGAACTGGACATCAACCGGCTGTCCGACTACGATGTGGACGCTATCGTGCCTCAGAGCTTTCT
GAAGGACGACTCCATCGACAACAAGGTGCTGACCAGAAGCGACAAGAACCGGGGCAAGAGCGACAACGTG
CCCTCCGAAGAGGTCGTGAAGAAGATGAAGAACTACTGGCGGCAGCTGCTGAACGCCAAGCTGATTACCC
AGAGAAAGTTCGACAATCTGACCAAGGCCGAGAGAGGCGGCCTGAGCGAACTGGATAAGGCCGGCTTCAT
CAAGAGACAGCTGGTGGAAACCCGGCAGATCACAAAGCACGTGGCACAGATCCTGGACTCCCGGATGAAC
ACTAAGTACGACGAGAATGACAAGCTGATCCGGGAAGTGAAAGTGATCACCCTGAAGTCCAAGCTGGTGT
CCGATTTCCGGAAGGATTTCCAGTTTTACAAAGTGCGCGAGATCAACAACTACCACCACGCCCACGACGC
CTACCTGAACGCCGTCGTGGGAACCGCCCTGATCAAAAAGTACCCTAAGCTGGAAAGCGAGTTCGTGTAC
GGCGACTACAAGGTGTACGACGTGCGGAAGATGATCGCCAAGAGCGAGCAGGAAATCGGCAAGGCTACCG
CCAAGTACTTCTTCTACAGCAACATCATGAACTTTTTCAAGACCGAGATTACCCTGGCCAACGGCGAGAT
CCGGAAGCGGCCTCTGATCGAGACAAACGGCGAAACCGGGGAGATCGTGTGGGATAAGGGCCGGGATTTT
GCCACCGTGCGGAAAGTGCTGAGCATGCCCCAAGTGAATATCGTGAAAAAGACCGAGGTGCAGACAGGCG
GCTTCAGCAAAGAGTCTATCCTGCCCAAGAGGAACAGCGATAAGCTGATCGCCAGAAAGAAGGACTGGGA
CCCTAAGAAGTACGGCGGCTTCGACAGCCCCACCGTGGCCTATTCTGTGCTGGTGGTGGCCAAAGTGGAA
AAGGGCAAGTCCAAGAAACTGAAGAGTGTGAAAGAGCTGCTGGGGATCACCATCATGGAAAGAAGCAGCT
TCGAGAAGAATCCCATCGACTTTCTGGAAGCCAAGGGCTACAAAGAAGTGAAAAAGGACCTGATCATCAA
GCTGCCTAAGTACTCCCTGTTCGAGCTGGAAAACGGCCGGAAGAGAATGCTGGCCTCTGCCGGCGAACTG
CAGAAGGGAAACGAACTGGCCCTGCCCTCCAAATATGTGAACTTCCTGTACCTGGCCAGCCACTATGAGA
AGCTGAAGGGCTCCCCCGAGGATAATGAGCAGAAACAGCTGTTTGTGGAACAGCACAAGCACTACCTGGA
CGAGATCATCGAGCAGATCAGCGAGTTCTCCAAGAGAGTGATCCTGGCCGACGCTAATCTGGACAAAGTG
CTGTCCGCCTACAACAAGCACCGGGATAAGCCCATCAGAGAGCAGGCCGAGAATATCATCCACCTGTTTA
CCCTGACCAATCTGGGAGCCCCTGCCGCCTTCAAGTACTTTGACACCACCATCGACCGGAAGAGGTACAC
CAGCACCAAAGAGGTGCTGGACGCCACCCTGATCCACCAGAGCATCACCGGCCTGTACGAGACACGGATC
GACCTGTCTCAGCTGGGAGGCGACGGACCTAAGAAAAAGAGGAAGGTGGCTAGCGGCAGTGGAGAGGGCA
GAGGAAGTCTGCTAACATGCGGTGACGTCGAGGAGAATCCTGGCCCAGTGAGCAAGGGCGAGGAGCTGTT
CACCGGGGTGGTGCCCATCCTGGTCGAGCTGGACGGCGACGTAAACGGCCACAAGTTCAGCGTGTCCGGC
GAGGGCGAGGGCGATGCCACCTACGGCAAGCTGACCCTGAAGTTCATCTGCACCACCGGCAAGCTGCCCG
TGCCCTGGCCCACCCTCGTGACCACCCTGACCTACGGCGTGCAGTGCTTCAGCCGCTACCCCGACCACAT
GAAGCAGCACGACTTCTTCAAGTCCGCCATGCCCGAAGGCTACGTCCAGGAGCGCACCATCTTCTTCAAG
GACGACGGCAACTACAAGACCCGCGCCGAGGTGAAGTTCGAGGGCGACACCCTGGTGAACCGCATCGAGC
TGAAGGGCATCGACTTCAAGGAGGACGGCAACATCCTGGGGCACAAGCTGGAGTACAACTACAACAGCCA
CAACGTCTATATCATGGCCGACAAGCAGAAGAACGGCATCAAGGTGAACTTCAAGATCCGCCACAACATC
GAGGACGGCAGCGTGCAGCTCGCCGACCACTACCAGCAGAACACCCCCATCGGCGACGGCCCCGTGCTGC
TGCCCGACAACCACTACCTGAGCACCCAGTCCGCCCTGAGCAAAGACCCCAACGAGAAGCGCGATCACAT
GGTCCTGCTGGAGTTCGTGACCGCCGCCGGGATCACTCTCGGCATGGACGAGCTGTACAAGTAAGAATTC
GATATCAAGCTTATCGATAATCAACAACTTGTTTATTGCAGCTTATAATGGTTACAAATAAAGCAATAGC
ATCACAAATTTCACAAATAAAGCATTTTTTTCACTGCATTCTAGTTGTGGTTTGTCCAAACTCATCAATG
TATCTTAGACGTCAGGTGGCACTTTTCGGGGAAATGTGCGCGGAACCCCTATTTGTTTATTTTTCTAAAT
ACATTCAAATATGTATCCGCTCATGAGACAATAACCCTGATAAATGCTTCAATAATATTGAAAAAGGAAG
AGTATGAGTATTCAACATTTCCGTGTCGCCCTTATTCCCTTTTTTGCGGCATTTTGCCTTCCTGTTTTTG
CTCACCCAGAAACGCTGGTGAAAGTAAAAGATGCTGAAGATCAGTTGGGTGCACGAGTGGGTTACATCGA
ACTGGATCTCAACAGCGGTAAGATCCTTGAGAGTTTTCGCCCCGAAGAACGTTTTCCAATGATGAGCACT
TTTAAAGTTCTGCTATGTGGCGCGGTATTATCCCGTATTGACGCCGGGCAAGAGCAACTCGGTCGCCGCA
TACACTATTCTCAGAATGACTTGGTTGAGTACTCACCAGTCACAGAAAAGCATCTTACGGATGGCATGAC
AGTAAGAGAATTATGCAGTGCTGCCATAACCATGAGTGATAACACTG
